>Addgene plasmid #55567 | mTurquoise-LASP1-C-10 | addgene full sequence | sequence record 199349 | Addgene NGS Result
ATGGTGAGCAAGGGCGAGGAGCTGTTCACCGGGGTGGTGCCCATCCTGGTCGAGCTGGACGGCGACGTAA
ACGGCCACAAGTTCAGCGTGTCCGGCGAGGGCGAGGGCGATGCCACCTACGGCAAGCTGACCCTGAAGTT
CATCTGCACCACCGGCAAGCTGCCCGTGCCCTGGCCCACCCTCGTGACCACCCTGTCCTGGGGCGTGCAG
TGCTTCGCCCGCTACCCCGACCACATGAAGCAGCACGACTTCTTCAAGTCCGCCATGCCCGAAGGCTACG
TCCAGGAGCGCACCATCTTCTTCAAGGACGACGGCAACTACAAGACCCGCGCCGAGGTGAAGTTCGAGGG
CGACACCCTGGTGAACCGCATCGAGCTGAAGGGCATCGACTTCAAGGAGGACGGCAACATCCTGGGGCAC
AAGCTGGAGTACAACTACATCAGCGACAACGTCTATATCACCGCCGACAAGCAGAAGAACGGCATCAAGG
CCAACTTCAAGATCCGCCACAACATCGAGGACGGCGGCGTGCAGCTCGCCGACCACTACCAGCAGAACAC
CCCCATCGGCGACGGCCCCGTGCTGCTGCCCGACAACCACTACCTGAGCACCCAGTCCAAGCTGAGCAAA
GACCCCAACGAGAAGCGCGATCACATGGTCCTGCTGGAGTTCGTGACCGCCGCCGGGATCACTCTCGGCA
TGGACGAGCTGTACAAGTCCGGACTCAGATCTAGCGGTGGCAGTGGAAACCCCAACTGCGCCCGGTGCGG
CAAGATCGTGTATCCCACGGAGAAGGTGAACTGTCTGGATAAGTTCTGGCATAAAGCATGCTTCCATTGC
GAGACCTGCAAGATGACACTGAACATGAAGAACTACAAGGGCTACGAGAAGAAGCCCTACTGCAACGCAC
ACTACCCCAAGCAGTCCTTCACCATGGTGGCGGACACCCCGGAAAACCTTCGCCTCAAGCAACAGAGTGA
GCTCCAGAGTCAGGTGCGCTACAAGGAGGAGTTTGAGAAGAACAAGGGCAAAGGTTTCAGCGTAGTGGCA
GACACGCCCGAGCTCCAGAGAATCAAGAAGACCCAGGACCAGATCAGTAACATAAAATACCATGAGGAGT
TTGAGAAGAGCCGCATGGGCCCTAGCGGGGGCGAGGGCATGGAGCCAGAGCGTCGGGATTCACAGGACGG
CAGCAGCTACCGGCGGCCCCTGGAGCAGCAGCAGCCTCACCACATCCCGACCAGTGCCCCGGTTTACCAG
CAGCCCCAGCAGCAGCCGGTGGCCCAGTCCTATGGTGGCTACAAGGAGCCTGCAGCCCCAGTCTCCATAC
AGCGCAGCGCCCCAGGTGGTGGCGGGAAGCGGTACCGCGTGGTGTATGACTACAGCGCCGCCGACGAGGA
CGAGGTCTCCTTCCAGGACGGGGACACCATCGTCAACGTGCAGCAGATCGACGACGGCTGGATGTACGGG
ACGGTGGAGCGCACCGGCGACACGGGGATGCTGCCGGCCAACTACGTGGAGGCCATCTGAGGATCCACCG
GATCTAGATAACTGATCATAATCAGCCATACCACATTTGTAGAGGTTTTACTTGCTTTAAAAAACCTCCC
ACACCTCCCCCTGAACCTGAAACATAAAATGAATGCAATTGTTGTTGTTAACTTGTTTATTGCAGCTTAT
AATGGTTACAAATAAAGCAATAGCATCACAAATTTCACAAATAAAGCATTTTTTTCACTGCATTCTAGTT
GTGGTTTGTCCAAACTCATCAATGTATCTTAACGCGTAAATTGTAAGCGTTAATATTTTGTTAAAATTCG
CGTTAAATTTTTGTTAAATCAGCTCATTTTTTAACCAATAGGCCGAAATCGGCAAAATCCCTTATAAATC
AAAAGAATAGACCGAGATAGGGT
[37 nt withheld, positions 1914-1950]
AAAGAACGTGGACTCCAACGTCAAAGG
[49 nt withheld, positions 1978-2026]
T
[91 nt withheld, positions 2028-2118]
G
[124 nt withheld, positions 2120-2243]
CAGGTGGCACTTTTCGGGGAAATGTGCGCGGAACCCCTATTTGTTTATTTTTCTAAATACATTCAAATAT
GTATCCGCTCATGAGACAATAACCCTGATAAATGCTTCAATAATATTGAAAAAGGAAGAGTCCTGAGGCG
GAAAGAACCAGCTGTGGAATGTGTGTCAGTTAGGGTGTGGAAAGTCCCCAGGCTCCCCAGCAGGCAGAAG
TATGCAAAGCATGCATCTCAATTAGTCAGCAACCAGGTGTGGAAAGTCCCCAGGCTCCCCAGCAGGCAGA
AGTATGCAAAGCATGCATCTCAATTAGTCAGCAACCATAGTCCCGCCCCTAACTCCGCCCATCCCGCCCC
TAACTCCGCCCAGTTCCGCCCATTCTCCGCCCCATGGCTGACTAATTTTTTTTATTTATGCAGAGGCCGA
GGCCGCCTCGGCCTCTGAGCTATTCCAGAAGTAGTGAGGAGGCTTTTTTGGAGGCCTAGGCTTTTGCAAA
GATCGATCAAGAGACAGGATGAGGATCGTTTCGCATGATTGAACAAGATGGATTGCACGCAGGTTCTCCG
GCCGCTTGGGTGGAGAGGCTATTCGGCTATGACTGGGCACAACAGACAATCGGCTGCTCTGATGCCGCCG
TGTTCCGGCTGTCAGCGCAGGGGCGCCCGGTTCTTTTTGTCAAGACCGACCTGTCCGGTGCCCTGAATGA
ACTGCAAGACGAGGCAGCGCGGCTATCGTGGCTGGCCACGACGGGCGTTCCTTGCGCAGCTGTGCTCGAC
GTTGTCACTGAAGCGGGAAGGGACTGGCTGCTATTGGGCGAAGTGCCGGGGCAGGATCTCCTGTCATCTC
ACCTTGCTCCTGCCGAGAAAGTATCCATCATGGCTGATGCAATGCGGCGGCTGCATACGCTTGATCCGGC
TACCTGCCCATTCGACCACCAAGCGAAACATCGCATCGAGCGAGCACGTACTCGGATGGAAGCCGGTCTT
GTCGATCAGGATGATCTGGACGAAGAGCATCAGGGGCTCGCGCCAGCCGAACTGTTCGCCAGGCTCAAGG
CGAGCATGCCCGACGGCGAGGATCTCGTCGTGACCCATGGCGATGCCTGCTTGCCGAATATCATGGTGGA
AAATGGCCGCTTTTCTGGATTCATCGACTGTGGCCGGCTGGGTGTGGCGGACCGCTATCAGGACATAGCG
TTGGCTACCCGTGATATTGCTGAAGAGCTTGGCGGCGAATGGGCTGACCGCTTCCTCGTGCTTTACGGTA
TCGCCGCTCCCGATTCGCAGCGCATCGCCTTCTATCGCCTTCTTGACGAGTTCTTCTGAGCGGGACTCTG
GGGTTCGAAATGACCGACCAAGCGACGCCCAACCTGCCATCACGAGATTTCGATTCCACCGCCGCCTTCT
ATGAAAGGTTGGGCTTCGGAATCGTTTTCCGGGACGCCGGCTGGATGATCCTCCAGCGCGGGGATCTCAT
GCTGGAGTTCTTCGCCCACCCTAGGGGGAGGCTAACTGAAACACGGAAGGAGACAATACCGGAAGGAACC
CGCGCTATGACGGCAATAAAAAGACAGAATAAAACGCACGGTGTTGGGTCGTTTGTTCATAAACGCGGGG
TTCGGTCCCAGGGCTGGCACTCTGTCGATACCCCACCGAGACCCCATTGGGGCCAATACGCCCGCGTTTC
TTCCTTTTCCCCACCCCACCCCCCAAGTTCGGGTGAAGGCCCAGGGCTCGCAGCCAACGTCGGGGCGGCA
GGCCCTGCCATAGCCTCAGGTTACTCATATATACTTTAGATTGATTTAAAACTTCATTTTTAATTTAAAA
GGATCTAGGTGAAGATCCTTTTTGATAATCTCATGACCAAAATCCCTTAACGTGAGTTTTCGTTCCACTG
AGCGTCAGACCCCGTAGAAAAGATCAAAGGATCTTCTTGAGATCCTTTTTTTCTGCGCGTAATCTGCTGC
TTGCAAACAAAAAAACCACCGCTACCAGCGGTGGTTTGTTTGCCGGATCAAGAGCTACCAACTCTTTTTC
CGAAGGTAACTGGCTTCAGCAGAGCGCAGATACCAAATACTGTTCTTCTAGTGTAGCCGTAGTTAGGCCA
CCACTTCAAGAACTCTGTAGCACCGCCTACATACCTCGCTCTGCTAATCCTGTTACCAGTGGCTGCTGCC
AGTGGCGATAAGTCGTGTCTTACCGGGTTGGACTCAAGACGATAGTTACCGGATAAGGCGCAGCGGTCGG
GCTGAACGGGGGGTTCGTGCACACAGCCCAGCTTGGAGCGAACGACCTACACCGAACTGAGATACCTACA
GCGTGAGCTATGAGAAAGCGCCACGCTTCCCGAAGGGAGAAAGGCGGACAGGTATCCGGTAAGCGGCAGG
GTCGGAACAGGAGAGCGCACGAGGGAGCTTCCAGGGGGAAACGCCTGGTATCTTTATAGTCCTGTCGGGT
TTCGCCACCTCTGACTTGAGCGTCGATTTTTGTGATGCTCGTCAGGGGGGCGGAGCCTATGGAAAAACGC
CAGCAACGCGGCCTTTTTACGGTTCCTGGCCTTTTGCTGGCCTTTTGCTCACATGTTCTTTCCTGCGTTA
TCCCCTGATTCTGTGGATAACCGTATTACCGCCATGCATTAGTTATTAATAGTAATCAATTACGGGGTCA
TTAGTTCATAGCCCATATATGGAGTTCCGCGTTACATAACTTACGGTAAATGGCCCGCCTGGCTGACCGC
CCAACGACCCCCGCCCATTGACGTCAATAATGACGTATGTTCCCATAGTAACGCCAATAGGGACTTTCCA
TTGACGTCAATGGGTGGAGTATTTACGGTAAACTGCCCACTTGGCAGTACATCAAGTGTATCATATGCCA
AGTACGCCCCCTATTGACGTCAATGACGGTAAATGGCCCGCCTGGCATTATGCCCAGTACATGACCTTAT
GGGACTTTCCTACTTGGCAGTACATCTACGTATTAGTCATCGCTATTACCATGGTGATGCGGTTTTGGCA
GTACATCAATGGGCGTGGATAGCGGTTTGACTCACGGGGATTTCCAAGTCTCCACCCCATTGACGTCAAT
GGGAGTTTGTTTTGGCACCAAAATCAACGGGACTTTCCAAAATGTCGTAACAACTCCGCCCCATTGACGC
AAATGGGCGGTAGGCGTGTACGGTGGGAGGTCTATATAAGCAGAGCTGGTTTAGTGAACCGTCAGATCCG
CTAGCGCTACCGGTCGCCACC
Features (pLannotate 1.2.2; 14 found; start..end, strand, type, name):
      1..717     +  CDS            mTurquoise: mTurquoise is a basic (constitutively fluorescent) cyan fluorescent protein published in 2010, derived from Aequorea victoria. It has low acid sensitivity.
    748..1527    +  CDS            LASP1: LASP1_HUMAN - Also known as MLN50. Experimental evidence at protein level: Swiss-Prot protein existence level 1. Plays an important role in the regulation of dynamic actin- based, cytoskeletal activities. Agonist-dependent changes in LASP1 phosphorylation may also serve to regulate actin-associated ion transport activities, not only in the parietal cell but also in certain other F-actin-rich secretory epithelial cell types (By similarity). From Homo sapiens (Human).
   1553..1637    +  CDS            large T antigen (fragment): large T antigen from SV40 (simian virus 40)
   1660..1781    +  polyA_signal   SV40 poly(A) signal: SV40 polyadenylation signal
   1815..2243    -  rep_origin     f1 ori (sequence partly withheld): f1 bacteriophage origin of replication; arrow indicates direction of (+) strand synthesis
   2270..2374    +  promoter       AmpR promoter: bla
   2376..2733    +  promoter       SV40 promoter: SV40 enhancer and early promoter
   2768..3562    +  CDS            NeoR/KanR: aminoglycoside phosphotransferase from Tn5; aph(3')-II (or nptII); confers resistance to neomycin, kanamycin, and G418 (Geneticin®)
   3583..3735    +  CDS            ble (fragment): BLE_KLEPN - Experimental evidence at protein level: Swiss-Prot protein existence level 1. Binding protein with a strong affinity to the bleomycin family of antibiotics. Binds to CL990; an antimitotic-antibiotic compound. From Klebsiella pneumoniae.
   3794..3841    +  polyA_signal   HSV TK poly(A) signal: herpes simplex virus thymidine kinase polyadenylation signal (Cole and Stacy, 1985)
   3932..3948    -  polyA_signal   bGH poly(A) signal (fragment): bovine growth hormone polyadenylation signal
   4170..4758    +  rep_origin     ori: high-copy-number ColE1/pMB1/pBR322/pUC origin of replication
   4933..5236    +  enhancer       CMV enhancer: human cytomegalovirus immediate early enhancer
   5237..5440    +  promoter       CMV promoter: human cytomegalovirus (CMV) immediate early promoter
