[The description below was written by a language model from this plasmid's Addgene catalogue record and pLannotate feature annotations shown in this document.]
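Description:
mTurquoise-LASP1-C-10 is a mammalian expression plasmid built on the mTurquoise-C1 backbone, a C1-type fluorescent protein fusion vector. It encodes human LASP1 (LIM and SH3 protein 1, also called MLN50) fused at its N-terminus to the cyan fluorescent protein mTurquoise. The sequenced plasmid is 5,484 nt. In the circular map, the human cytomegalovirus immediate-early enhancer and promoter lie directly upstream of the mTurquoise coding sequence. A short linker of about 30 nt follows, consistent with the "10" in the name, although the record does not define that suffix. The LASP1 open reading frame comes next, and the transcript is terminated by the SV40 polyadenylation signal. The catalogue entry records an A209V substitution in LASP1.

The plasmid is maintained in E. coli at high copy through a ColE1/pUC-type origin, and it also carries an f1 phage origin. A single Tn5 aminoglycoside phosphotransferase gene (NeoR/KanR) provides both selections. A bacterial bla-type promoter drives it for kanamycin resistance in bacteria, and the SV40 enhancer/early promoter drives it for G418 selection of mammalian cells, with an HSV TK polyadenylation signal downstream. The short large T antigen, ble and bGH poly(A) fragments called by the annotation software are most likely remnants of the backbone rather than functional elements.

LASP1 is an actin-associated protein involved in dynamic cytoskeletal regulation, and the depositor lists the fusion's localization as focal adhesions. The construct therefore serves as a cyan marker for imaging these structures in transfected cells (excitation 434 nm, emission 474 nm).
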