Addgene plasmid #55567: mTurquoise-LASP1-C-10
Purpose: Localization: Focal Adhesions, Excitation: 434, Emission: 474
Depositing lab: Michael Davidson. Depositing organization: Florida State University, Tallahassee.
Backbone
  Vector backbone: mTurquoise-C1
  Backbone size w/o insert (bp): 4750
  Vector type: Mammalian Expression
  Selectable markers: Neomycin (select with G418)
Growth in bacteria
  Bacterial resistance: Kanamycin, 50 μg/mL
  Growth temperature: 37°C
  Growth strain: DH5alpha
  Copy number: High Copy
Gene/Insert
  Gene/Insert name: LASP1
  Species: H. sapiens (human)
  Mutation: A209V
  Entrez Gene: LASP1 (a.k.a. Lasp-1, MLN50)
  Promoter: CMV
  Tag / fusion protein: mTurquoise (N terminal on backbone)
  Cloning method: Unknown
  Sequencing primers: 5′ CMV-F; 3′ SV40pA-R
Terms and licenses: Academic/Nonprofit Terms; Industry Terms
Depositor comments: . Excitation = 434; Emission = 474
How to cite: mTurquoise-LASP1-C-10 was a gift from Michael Davidson (Addgene plasmid # 55567 ; http://n2t.net/addgene:55567 ; RRID:Addgene_55567)
