>Addgene plasmid #55567 | mTurquoise-LASP1-C-10 | depositor partial sequence | sequence record 85974 | insert sequence
TAGCGCTACCGGTCGCCACCATGGTGAGCAAGGGCGAGGAGCTGTTCACCGGGGTGGTGCCCATCCTGGT
CGAGCTGGACGGCGACGTAAACGGCCACAAGTTCAGCGTGTCCGGCGAGGGCGAGGGCGATGCCACCTAC
GGCAAGCTGACCCTGAAGTTCATCTGCACCACCGGCAAGCTGCCCGTGCCCTGGCCCACCCTCGTGACCA
CCCTGTCCTGGGGCGTGCAGTGCTTCGCCCGCTACCCCGACCACATGAAGCAGCACGACTTCTTCAAGTC
CGCCATGCCCGAAGGCTACGTCCAGGAGCGCACCATCTTCTTCAAGGACGACGGCAACTACAAGACCCGC
GCCGAGGTGAAGTTCGAGGGCGACACCCTGGTGAACCGCATCGAGCTGAAGGGCATCGACTTCAAGGAGG
ACGGCAACATCCTGGGGCACAAGCTGGAGTACAACTACATCAGCGACAACGTCTATATCACCGCCGACAA
GCAGAAGAACGGCATCAAGGCCAACTTCAAGATCCGCCACAACATCGAGGACGGCGGCGTGCAGCTCGCC
GACCACTACCAGCAGAACACCCCCATCGGCGACGGCCCCGTGCTGCTGCCCGACAACCACTACCTGAGCA
CCCAGTCCAAGCTGAGCAAAGACCCCAACGAGAAGCGCGATCACATGGTCCTGCTGGAGTTCGTGACCGC
CGCCGGGATCACTCTCGGCATGGACGAGCTGTACAAGTCCGGACTCAGATCTAGCGGTGGCAGTGGAAAC
CCCAACTGCGCCCGGTGCGGCAAGATCGTGTATCCCACGGAGAAGGTGAACTGTCTGGATAAGTTCTGGC
ATAAAGCATGCTTCCATTGCGAGACCTGCAAGATGACACTGAACATGAAGAACTACAAGGGCTACGAGAA
GAAGCCCTACTGCAACGCACACTACCCCAAGCAGTCCTTCACCATGGTGGCGGACACCCCGGAAAACCTT
CGCCTCAAGCAACAGAGTGAGCTCCAGAGTCAGGTGCGCTACAAGGAGGAGTTTGAGAAGAACAAGGGCA
AAGGTTTCAGCGTAGTGGCAGACACGCCCGAGCTCCAGAGAATCAAGAAGACCCAGGACCAGATCAGTAA
CATAAAATACCATGAGGAGTTTGAGAAGAGCCGCATGGGCCCTAGCGGGGGCGAGGGCATGGAGCCAGAG
CGTCGGGATTCACAGGACGGCAGCAGCTACCGGCGGCCCCTGGAGCAGCAGCAGCCTCACCACATCCCGA
CCAGTGCCCCGGTTTACCAGCAGCCCCAGCAGCAGCCGGTGGCCCAGTCCTATGGTGGCTACAAGGAGCC
TGCAGCCCCAGTCTCCATACAGCGCAGCGCCCCAGGTGGTGGCGGGAAGCGGTACCGCGTGGTGTATGAC
TACAGCGCCGCCGACGAGGACGAGGTCTCCTTCCAGGACGGGGACACCATCGTCAACGTGCAGCAGATCG
ACGACGGCTGGATGTACGGGACGGTGGAGCGCACCGGCGACACGGGGATGCTGCCGGCCAACTACGTGGA
GGCCATCTGAGGATCCACCGGATCTAGATAACTGATCATA
